Features (pLannotate 1.2.2; 17 found; start..end, strand, type, name):
     31..135     +  promoter       AmpR promoter: bla
    136..996     +  CDS            AmpR: β-lactamase; bla; confers resistance to ampicillin, carbenicillin, and related antibiotics
   1167..1755    +  rep_origin     ori: high-copy-number ColE1/pMB1/pBR322/pUC origin of replication
   1842..1911    +  protein_bind   attB: attB site for the φC31 integrase (Groth et al., 2000) phage φC31 integrase
   2606..5478    +  CDS            mini-white: Drosophila white gene eye color pigment; white; This is a modified version of the white gene lacking part of the first intron.
   6251..6406    +  CDS            YPB1_ECOLX (fragment): Protein predicted: Swiss-Prot protein existence level 4. From Escherichia coli.
   6488..6507    -  misc_feature   MCS (fragment): pUC18/19 multiple cloning site
   6890..7128    +  promoter       hsp70 promoter: Drosophila melanogaster hsp70Bb promoter
   7143..7209    +  intron         Mhc intron: modified Drosophila myosin heavy chain intron 16 (Pfeiffer et al., 2010)
   7233..7487    +  CDS            Src64B (fragment): SRC64_DROME - Also known as Src1. Experimental evidence at protein level: Swiss-Prot protein existence level 1. May play a role in the development of neural tissue and smooth muscle. From Drosophila melanogaster (Fruit fly).
   7494..8207    +  CDS            GFP (S65T): GFP (S65T) is a basic (constitutively fluorescent) green fluorescent protein published in 1995, derived from Aequorea victoria.
   8218..8292    +  CDS            small t antigen (fragment): SV40 (simian virus 40) small t antigen
   8294..8359    +  intron         small t intron: SV40 (simian virus 40) small t antigen intron
   8489..8509    +  CDS            SV40 NLS: nuclear localization signal of SV40 (simian virus 40) large T antigen
   8516..8650    +  CDS            LT_POVHA (fragment): Protein inferred from homology: Swiss-Prot protein existence level 3. Isoform large T antigen is a key early protein essential for both driving viral replication and inducing cellular transformation. Plays a role in viral genome replication by driving entry of quiescent cells into the cell cycle and by autoregulating the synthesis of viral early mRNA. Displays highly oncogenic activities by corrupting the host cellular checkpoint mechanisms that guard cell division and the transcription, replication, and repair of DNA. Participates in the modulation of cellular gene expression preceeding viral
   8675..8758    +  CDS            large T antigen (fragment): large T antigen from SV40 (simian virus 40)
   8781..8915    +  polyA_signal   SV40 poly(A) signal: SV40 polyadenylation signal
>Addgene plasmid | pJFRC19-13XLexAop2-IVS-myr::GFP | analyzer sequence | sequence record 12328
GACTCAGGTGGCACTTTTCGGGGAAATGTGCGCGGAACCCCTATTTGTTTATTTTTCTAAATACATTCAA
ATATGTATCCGCTCATGAGACAATAACCCTGATAAATGCTTCAATAATATTGAAAAAGGAAGAGTATGAG
TATTCAACATTTCCGTGTCGCCCTTATTCCCTTTTTTGCGGCATTTTGCCTTCCTGTTTTTGCTCACCCA
GAAACGCTGGTGAAAGTAAAAGATGCTGAAGATCAGTTGGGTGCACGAGTGGGTTACATCGAACTGGATC
TCAACAGCGGTAAGATCCTTGAGAGTTTTCGCCCCGAAGAACGTTTTCCAATGATGAGCACTTTTAAAGT
TCTGCTATGTGGCGCGGTATTATCCCGTATTGACGCCGGGCAAGAGCAACTCGGTCGCCGCATACACTAT
TCTCAGAATGACTTGGTTGAGTACTCACCAGTCACAGAAAAGCATCTTACGGATGGCATGACAGTAAGAG
AATTATGCAGTGCTGCCATAACCATGAGTGATAACACTGCGGCCAACTTACTTCTGACAACGATCGGAGG
ACCGAAGGAGCTAACCGCTTTTTTGCACAACATGGGGGATCATGTAACTCGCCTTGATCGTTGGGAACCG
GAGCTGAATGAAGCCATACCAAACGACGAGCGTGACACCACGATGCCTGTAGCAATGGCAACAACGTTGC
GCAAACTATTAACTGGCGAACTACTTACTCTAGCTTCCCGGCAACAATTAATAGACTGGATGGAGGCGGA
TAAAGTTGCAGGACCACTTCTGCGCTCGGCCCTTCCGGCTGGCTGGTTTATTGCTGATAAATCTGGAGCC
GGTGAGCGTGGGTCTCGCGGTATCATTGCAGCACTGGGGCCAGATGGTAAGCCCTCCCGTATCGTAGTTA
TCTACACGACGGGGAGTCAGGCAACTATGGATGAACGAAATAGACAGATCGCTGAGATAGGTGCCTCACT
GATTAAGCATTGGTAACTGTCAGACCAAGTTTACTCATATATACTTTAGATTGATTTAAAACTTCATTTT
TAATTTAAAAGGATCTAGGTGAAGATCCTTTTTGATAATCTCATGACCAAAATCCCTTAACGTGAGTTTT
CGTTCCACTGAGCGTCAGACCCCGTAGAAAAGATCAAAGGATCTTCTTGAGATCCTTTTTTTCTGCGCGT
AATCTGCTGCTTGCAAACAAAAAAACCACCGCTACCAGCGGTGGTTTGTTTGCCGGATCAAGAGCTACCA
ACTCTTTTTCCGAAGGTAACTGGCTTCAGCAGAGCGCAGATACCAAATACTGTTCTTCTAGTGTAGCCGT
AGTTAGGCCACCACTTCAAGAACTCTGTAGCACCGCCTACATACCTCGCTCTGCTAATCCTGTTACCAGT
GGCTGCTGCCAGTGGCGATAAGTCGTGTCTTACCGGGTTGGACTCAAGACGATAGTTACCGGATAAGGCG
CAGCGGTCGGGCTGAACGGGGGGTTCGTGCACACAGCCCAGCTTGGAGCGAACGACCTACACCGAACTGA
GATACCTACAGCGTGAGCTATGAGAAAGCGCCACGCTTCCCGAAGGGAGAAAGGCGGACAGGTATCCGGT
AAGCGGCAGGGTCGGAACAGGAGAGCGCACGAGGGAGCTTCCAGGGGGAAACGCCTGGTATCTTTATAGT
CCTGTCGGGTTTCGCCACCTCTGACTTGAGCGTCGATTTTTGTGATGCTCGTCAGGGGGGCGGAGCCTAT
GGAAAAACGCCAGCAACGCGGCCTTTTTACGGTTCCTGGCCTTTTGCTGGCCTTTTGCTCACATGTTACC
GTCGACGATGTAGGTCACGGTCTCGAAGCCGCGGTGCGGGTGCCAGGGCGTGCCCTTGGGCTCCCCGGGC
GCGTACTCCACCTCACCCATCTGGTCCATCATGATGAACGGGTCGAGGTGGCGGTAGTTGATCCCGGCGA
ACGCGCGGCGCACCGGGAAGCCCTCGCCCTCGAAACCGCTGGGCGCGGTGGTCACGGTGAGCACGGGACG
TGCGACGGCGTCGGCGGGTGCGGATACGCGGGGCAGCGTCAGCGGGTTCTCGACGGTCACGGCGGGCATG
TCGACAAGCCGAACATATGGGCGCGCCTAGTATGTATGTAAGTTAATAAAACCCATTTTTGCGGAAAGTA
GATAAAAAAAACATTTTTTTTTTTTACTGCACTGGATATCATTGAACTTATCTGATCAGTTTTAAATTTA
CTTCGATCCAAGGGTATTTGATGTACCAGGTTCTTTCGATTACCTCTCACTCAAAATGACATTCCACTCA
AAGTCAGCGCTGTTTGCCTCCTTCTCTGTCCACAGAAATATCGCCGTCTCTTTCGCCGCTGCGTCCGCTA
TCTCTTTCGCCACCGTTTGTAGCGTTACGTAGCGTCAATGTCCGCCTTCAGTTGCATTTTGTCAGCGGTT
TCGTGACGAAGCTCCAAGCGGTTTACGCCATCAATTAAACACAAAGTGCTGTGCCAAAACTCCTCTCGCT
TCTTATTTTTGTTTGTTTTTTGAGTGATTGGGGTGGTGATTGGTTTTGGGTGGGTAAGCAGGGGAAAGTG
TGAAAAATCCCGGCAATGGGCCAAGAGGATCAGGAGCTATTAATTCGCGGAGGCAGCAAACACCCATCTG
CCGAGCATCTGAACAATGTGAGTAGTACATGTGCATACATCTTAAGTTCACTTGATCTATAGGAACTGCG
ATTGCAACATCAAATTGTATGCGGCGTGAGAACTGCGACCCACAAAAATCCCAAACCGCAATTGCACAAA
CAAATAGTGACACGAAACAGATTATTCTGGTAGCTGTTCTCGCTATATAAGACAATTTTTGAGATCATAT
CATGATCAAGACATCTAAAGGCATTCATTTTCGACTATATTCTTTTTTACAAAAAATATAACAACCAGAT
ATTTTAAGCTGATCCTAGATGCACAAAAAATAAATAAAAGTATAAACCTACTTCGTAGGATACTTCGGGG
TACTTTTTGTTCGGGGTTAGATGAGCATAACGCTAGTAGTTGATATTTGAGATCCCCTATCATTGCAGGG
TGACAGCGGAGCGGCTTCGCAGAGCTGCATTAACCAGGGCTTCGGGCAGGCCAAAAACTACGGCACGCTC
CGGCCACCCAGTCCGCCGGAGGACTCCGGTTCAGGGAGCGGCCAACTAGCCGAGAACCTCACCTATGCCT
GGCACAATATGGACATCTTTGGGGCGGTCAATCAGCCGGGCTCCGGATGGCGGCAGCTGGTCAACCGGAC
ACGCGGACTATTCTGCAACGAGCGACACATACCGGCGCCCAGGAAACATTTGCTCAAGAACGGTGAGTTT
CTATTCGCAGTCGGCTGATCTGTGTGAAATCTTAATAAAGGGTCCAATTACCAATTTGAAACTCAGTTTG
CGGCGTGGCCTATCCGGGCGAACTTTTGGCCGTGATGGGCAGTTCCGGTGCCGGAAAGACGACCCTGCTG
AATGCCCTTGCCTTTCGATCGCCGCAGGGCATCCAAGTATCGCCATCCGGGATGCGACTGCTCAATGGCC
AACCTGTGGACGCCAAGGAGATGCAGGCCAGGTGCGCCTATGTCCAGCAGGATGACCTCTTTATCGGCTC
CCTAACGGCCAGGGAACACCTGATTTTCCAAGCCATGGTGCGGATGCCACGACATCTGACCTATCGGCAG
CGAGTGGCCCGCGTGGATCAGGTGATCCAGGAGCTTTCGCTCAGCAAATGTCAGCACACGATCATCGGTG
TGCCCGGCAGGGTGAAAGGTCTGTCCGGCGGAGAAAGGAAGCGTCTGGCATTCGCCTCCGAGGCTCTAAC
CGATCCGCCGCTTCTGATCTGCGATGAGCCCACCTCCGGACTGGACTCCTTTACCGCCCACAGCGTCGTC
CAGGTGCTGAAGAAGCTGTCGCAGAAGGGCAAGACCGTCATCCTGACCATTCATCAGCCGTCTTCCGAGC
TGTTTGAGCTCTTTGACAAGATCCTTCTGATGGCCGAGGGCAGGGTAGCTTTCTTGGGCACTCCCAGCGA
AGCCGTCGACTTCTTTTCCTAGTGAGTTCGATGTGTTTATTAAGGGTATCTAGTATTACATAACATCTCA
ACTCCTATCCAGCGTGGGTGCCCAGTGTCCTACCAACTACAATCCGGCGGACTTTTACGTACAGGTGTTG
GCCGTTGTGCCCGGACGGGAGATCGAGTCCCGTGATCGGATCGCCAAGATATGCGACAATTTTGCCATTA
GCAAAGTAGCCCGGGATATGGAGCAGTTGTTGGCCACCAAAAATCTGGAGAAGCCACTGGAGCAGCCGGA
GAATGGGTACACCTACAAGGCCACCTGGTTCATGCAGTTCCGGGCGGTCCTGTGGCGATCCTGGCTGTCG
GTGCTCAAGGAACCACTCCTCGTAAAAGTGCGACTTATTCAGACAACGGTGAGTGGTTCCAGTGGAAACA
AATGATATAACGCTTACAATTCTTGGAAACAAATTCGCTAGATTTTAGATAGAATTGCCTGATTCCACAC
CCTTCTTAGTTTTTTTCAATGAGATGTATAGTTTATAGTTTTGCAGAAGATAAATAAATTTCATTTAACT
CGCGAATATTAATGAGATGCGAGTAACATTTTAATTTGCAGATGGTTGCCATCTTGATTGGCCTCATCTT
TTTGGGCCAACAACTCACGCAAGTGGGTGTGATGAATATCAACGGAGCCATCTTCCTCTTCCTGACCAAC
ATGACCTTTCAAAACGTCTTTGCCACGATAAATGTAAGTCATGTTTAGAATACATTTGCATTTCAATAAT
TTACTAACTTTCTAATGAATCGATTCGATTTAGGTGTTCACCTCAGAGCTGCCAGTTTTTATGAGGGAGG
CCCGAAGTCGACTTTATCGCTGTGACACATACTTTCTGGGCAAAACGATTGCCGAATTGCCGCTTTTTCT
CACAGTGCCACTGGTCTTCACGGCGATTGCCTATCCGATGATCGGACTGCGGGCCGGAGTGCTGCACTTC
TTCAACTGCCTGGCGCTGGTCACTCTGGTGGCCAATGTGTCAACGTCCTTCGGATATCTAATATCCTGCG
CCAGCTCCTCGACCTCGATGGCGCTGTCTGTGGGTCCGCCGGTTATCATACCATTCCTGCTCTTTGGCGG
CTTCTTCTTGAACTCGGGCTCGGTGCCAGTATACCTCAAATGGTTGTCGTACCTCTCATGGTTCCGTTAC
GCCAACGAGGGTCTGCTGATTAACCAATGGGCGGACGTGGAGCCGGGCGAAATTAGCTGCACATCGTCGA
ACACCACGTGCCCCAGTTCGGGCAAGGTCATCCTGGAGACGCTTAACTTCTCCGCCGCCGATCTGCCGCT
GGACTACGTGGGTCTGGCCATTCTCATCGTGAGCTTCCGGGTGCTCGCATATCTGGCTCTAAGACTTCGG
GCCCGACGCAAGGAGTAGCCGACATATATCCGAAATAACTGCTTGTTTTTTTTTTTTACCATTATTACCA
TCGTGTTTACTGTTTATTGCCCCCTCAAAAAGCTAATGTAATTATATTTGTGCCAATAAAAACAAGATAT
GACCTATAGAATACAAGTATTTCCCCTTCGAACATCCCCACAAGTAGACTTTGGATTTGTCTTCTAACCA
AAAGACTTACACACCTGCATACCTTACATCAAAAACTCGTTTATCGCTACATAAAACACCGGGATATATT
TTTTATATACATACTTTTCAAATCGCGCGCCCTCTTCATAATTCACCTCCACCACACCACGTTTCGTAGT
TGCTCTTTCGCTGTCTCCCACCCGCTCTCCGCAACACATTCACCTTTTGTTCGACGACCTTGGAGCGACT
GTCGTTAGTTCCGCGCGATTCGGTTCGCTCAAATGGTTCCGAGTGGTTCATTTCGTCTCAATAGAAATTA
GTAATAAATATTTGTATGTACAATTTATTTGCTCCAATATATTTGTATATATTTCCCTCACAGCTATATT
TATTCTAATTTAATATTATGACTTTTTAAGGTAATTTTTTGTGACCTGTTCGGAGTGATTAGCGTTACAA
TTTGAACTGAAAGTGACATCCAGTGTTTGTTCCTTGTGTAGATGCATCTCAAAAAAATGGTGGGCATAAT
AGTGTTGTTTATATATATCAAAAATAACAACTATAATAATAAGAATACATTTAATTTAGAAAATGCTTGG
ATTTCACTGGAACTAGGGCGCGCCTCCGGAACATAATGGTGCAGGGCGCTGACTTCCGCGTTTCCAGACT
TTACGAAACACGGAAACCGAAGACCATTCATGTTGTTGCTCAGGTCGCAGACGTTTTGCAGCAGCAGTCG
CTTCACGTTCGCTCGCGTATCGGTGATTCATTCTGCTAACCAGTAAGGCAACCCCGCCAGCCTAGCCGGG
TCCTCAACGACAGGAGCACGATCATGCGCACCCGTGGCCAGGGCCGCAAGCTTGCATGCCTGCAGGTTAC
TGTACATCCATACAGTAAGTACTGTACATCCATACAGTAAGTACTGTACATCCATACAGTAAGTACTGTA
CATCCATACAGTAAGTACTGTACATCCATACAGTAAGCGGAGACTCTAGCCCTAGGGCATGCCTGCAGGT
TACTGTACATCCATACAGTAAGTACTGTACATCCATACAGTAAGTACTGTACATCCATACAGTAAGCGGA
GACTCTAGCGCTAGCGCATGCCTGCAGGTTACTGTACATCCATACAGTAAGTACTGTACATCCATACAGT
AAGTACTGTACATCCATACAGTAAGTACTGTACATCCATACAGTAAGTACTGTACATCCATACAGTAAGC
GGAGACTCTAGCACTAGTGACGTCGAGCGCCGGAGTATAAATAGAGGCGCTTCGTCTACGGAGCGACAAT
TCAATTCAAACAAGCAAAGTGAACACGTCGCTAAGCGAAAGCTAAGCAAATAAACAAGCGCAGCTGAACA
AGCTAAACAATCTGCAGTAAAGTGCAAGTTAAAGTGAATCAATTAAAAGTAACCAGCAACCAAGTAAATC
AACTGCAACTACTGAAATCTGCCAAGAAGTAATTATTGAATACAAGAAGAGAACTCTGAATAGATCTAAA
AGGTAGGTTCAACCACTGATGCCTAGGCACACCGAAACGACTAACCCTAATTCTTATCCTTTACTTCAGG
CGGCCGCGGCTCGAGAATCAAAATGGGCAACAAATGCTGCAGCAAGCGACAGGATCAGGAACTGGCACTG
GCCTATCCCACTGGGGGCTACAAGAAATCCGACTACACCTTTGGCCAGACGCACATCAACAGCAGCGGCG
GCGGCAACATGGGCGGCGTTCTTGGCCAGAAGCATAACAACGGTGGCTCGCTGGACTCGCGCTACACGCC
CGATCCCAATCATCGGGGTCCGTTGAAAATCGGCGGAAAGGGCGGCGTTGACATCATCAGACCACGCGGA
TCCATGTCCAAAGGTGAAGAACTGTTTACCGGAGTAGTCCCGATATTGGTTGAACTCGACGGCGATGTCA
ACGGTCATAAATTCAGTGTGTCCGGCGAGGGTGAGGGCGACGCCACATACGGTAAGCTGACGTTGAAGTT
CATATGCACCACGGGCAAGCTGCCCGTGCCATGGCCGACGTTGGTCACGACGCTGACGTATGGTGTCCAG
TGTTTCAGCCGTTACCCCGATCATATGAAGCAGCATGACTTTTTCAAGTCGGCGATGCCGGAGGGATACG
TTCAAGAGAGGACCATTTTCTTCAAGGATGACGGCAACTATAAGACGCGAGCGGAGGTGAAATTTGAAGG
CGACACACTCGTTAACCGTATTGAGTTGAAGGGCATTGATTTTAAGGAGGATGGCAACATTCTGGGCCAT
AAGTTGGAATACAACTACAACTCGCATAATGTGTATATAATGGCAGATAAGCAGAAAAACGGAATAAAGG
TTAACTTCAAGATTCGCCACAACATAGAGGACGGTTCCGTGCAACTTGCAGATCATTACCAACAGAACAC
ACCCATTGGAGATGGCCCAGTTCTCTTGCCAGACAATCACTACCTTTCCACACAGTCCGCGTTGAGCAAG
GACCCCAATGAAAAGCGGGACCACATGGTGTTGCTGGAGTTTGTGACCGCAGCTGGTATTACACACGGCA
TGGATGAGCTCTACAAGTAATCTAGAGGATCTTTGTGAAGGAACCTTACTTCTGTGGTGTGACATAATTG
GACAAACTACCTACAGAGATTTAAAGCTCTAAGGTAAATATAAAATTTTTAAGTGTATAATGTGTTAAAC
TACTGATTCTAATTGTTTGTGTATTTTAGATTCCAACCTATGGAACTGATGAATGGGAGCAGTGGTGGAA
TGCCTTTAATGAGGAAAACCTGTTTTGCTCAGAAGAAATGCCATCTAGTGATGATGAGGCTACTGCTGAC
TCTCAACATTCTACTCCTCCAAAAAAGAAGAGAAAGGTAGAAGACCCCAAGGACTTTCCTTCAGAATTGC
TAAGTTTTTTGAGTCATGCTGTGTTTAGTAATAGAACTCTTGCTTGCTTTGCTATTTACACCACAAAGGA
AAAAGCTGCACTGCTATACAAGAAAATTATGGAAAAATATTTGATGTATAGTGCCTTGACTAGAGATCAT
AATCAGCCATACCACATTTGTAGAGGTTTTACTTGCTTTAAAAAACCTCCCACACCTCCCCCTGAACCTG
AAACATAAAATGAATGCAATTGTTGTTGTTAACTTGTTTATTGCAGCTTATAATGGTTACAAATAAAGCA
ATAGCATCACAAATTTCACAAATAAAGCATTTTTTTCACTGCATTCTAGTTGTGGTTTGTCCAAACTCAT
CAATGTATCTTATCATGTCTGGATCGATCTGGCCGGCCGTTTAAACGAATTCTTGAAGACGAAAGGGCCT
CGTGATACGCCTATTTTTATAGGTTAATGTCATGATAATAATGGTTTCTTA
